Addgene plasmid #45341: pGRB2.1
Purpose: (Empty Backbone)
Depositing lab: Brendan Cormack. Depositing organization: Johns Hopkins University and School of Medicine. Publication: Expression plasmids for use in Candida glabrata. Zordan RE, Ren Y, Pan SJ, Rotondo G, De Las Penas A, Iluore J, Cormack BP. G3 (Bethesda). 2013 Oct 3;3(10):1675-86. doi: 10.1534/g3.113.006908. PubMed 23934995.
Backbone
  Vector backbone: pGRB2.0
  Modifications to backbone: C. glabrata HIS3 terminator sequence was introduced into pGRB2.0 using XhoI/KpnI
  Vector type: C. glabrata
  Selectable markers: URA3
Growth in bacteria
  Bacterial resistance: Ampicillin, 100 μg/mL
  Growth temperature: 37°C
  Growth strain: DH10B
  Copy number: High Copy
Terms and licenses: Academic/Nonprofit Terms; Industry Terms: Not Available to Industry
How to cite: pGRB2.1 was a gift from Brendan Cormack (Addgene plasmid # 45341 ; http://n2t.net/addgene:45341 ; RRID:Addgene_45341)
