[The description below was written by a language model from this plasmid's Addgene catalogue record and pLannotate feature annotations shown in this document.]
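Description:
pGRB2.1 is an empty-backbone E. coli/yeast shuttle vector intended for building expression constructs in Candida glabrata. It derives from pGRB2.0, modified by inserting the C. glabrata HIS3 terminator sequence between the XhoI and KpnI sites. In bacteria the 5.3 kb plasmid is maintained at high copy through a ColE1/pUC-type origin and selected with ampicillin via the bla gene under its native promoter. An f1 origin is also present, which in principle allows single-stranded DNA production with helper phage. In yeast, selection relies on a URA3 cassette, annotated as the S. cerevisiae gene with its own promoter. This marker complements uracil auxotrophy and can be counterselected with 5-fluoroorotic acid.

The cloning region is pBluescript-like: a partial multiple cloning site sits downstream of the lac promoter/operator and CAP site and is flanked by T3 and T7 phage promoters, with a lacZα fragment beyond. The roughly 400 bp unannotated stretch between the MCS fragment and the T7 promoter is consistent with the position of the introduced HIS3 terminator, although the automated annotation does not label it. No yeast promoter or insert is recorded, so a user would supply a promoter and coding sequence upstream of the terminator, which then provides 3' end formation for the transcript. The feature table also identifies no yeast replication or centromere element. The unannotated sequence at the start of the record may hold such an element, but neither the catalogue fields nor the feature table state how the plasmid is maintained in C. glabrata. The small lacI, bom and rop fragments are backbone remnants with no evident function.
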