Features (pLannotate 1.2.2; 17 found; start..end, strand, type, name):
    666..737     +  promoter       AmpR promoter: bla
    738..1598    +  CDS            AmpR: β-lactamase; bla; confers resistance to ampicillin, carbenicillin, and related antibiotics
   1769..2357    +  rep_origin     ori: high-copy-number ColE1/pMB1/pBR322/pUC origin of replication
   2540..2632    +  CDS            lacI (fragment): lac repressor; lacI; The lac repressor binds to the lac operator to inhibit transcription in E. coli. This inhibition can be relieved by adding lactose or isopropyl-β-D-thiogalactopyranoside (IPTG).
   2645..2666    +  protein_bind   CAP binding site: CAP binding activates transcription in the presence of cAMP. E. coli catabolite activator protein
   2681..2711    +  promoter       lac promoter: promoter for the E. coli lac operon
   2719..2735    +  protein_bind   lac operator: The lac repressor binds to the lac operator to inhibit transcription in E. coli. This inhibition can be relieved by adding lactose or isopropyl-β-D-thiogalactopyranoside (IPTG). lac repressor encoded by lacI
   2780..2798    +  promoter       T3 promoter: promoter for bacteriophage T3 RNA polymerase
   2811..2903    +  misc_feature   MCS (fragment): pBluescript multiple cloning site
   3316..3334    -  promoter       T7 promoter: promoter for bacteriophage T7 RNA polymerase
   3342..3497    +  CDS            lacZα (fragment): LacZα fragment of β-galactosidase; lacZ fragment
   3501..3929    +  rep_origin     f1 ori (sequence partly withheld): f1 bacteriophage origin of replication; arrow indicates direction of (+) strand synthesis
   3957..4008    -  misc_feature   bom (fragment): basis of mobility region from pBR322
   4087..4890    -  CDS            URA3: orotidine-5'-phosphate decarboxylase, required for uracil biosynthesis; S. cerevisiae URA3; yeast auxotrophic marker, counterselectable with 5-fluoroorotic acid (5-FOA)
   4891..5106    -  promoter       URA3 promoter: S. cerevisiae URA3
   5114..5163    -  misc_feature   bom (fragment): basis of mobility region from pBR322
   5265..1       -  CDS            rop (fragment) (across the origin): Rop protein, which maintains plasmids at low copy number; rop
>Addgene plasmid #45341 | pGRB2.1 | depositor full sequence | sequence record 63299 | pGRB2.1 sequence 5299 bps
GACGAAAGGGCCTCGTGATACGCCTATTTTTATAGGTTAATGTCATGATAATAATGGTTTCTTAGCAGGT
TAGACTAACATGCAAAAAGTTTATATTCATTTTTGTAGTTATTCTTGTTTTCATTAGGATGATTACACAC
TGTGGATGTGGATTAATCGATCATTGTTAATTTAGTGTAGCTACTACCATTTCAAACAAAACGTAAATTC
TTGCAGTCGTACTGGATCTGTGAATCTATTAGTATATATGAATTAAAGTAGCTTGTACATATTATTCTGT
TGAATCATATCGCAGAGCATTGGTTGAAATCCAAAATATAAAAATGTAATATCACAAAAAATAATACTAA
TTCTAACATTAATGGGTCAGATTTTTAGTGAATACTTAAATTTATAATATCGTCTATTTAAGCTAGCAAA
TGGAACAACATTTAAAGTAAGAACATCATATCTACATGAAAATGTATATTTCAATCTGACTAATAACGCA
GAGCACATCTTTCAGTGATGTCTGTCACATGATCAAAAAGAATTGTATTTAAATAATTCATAATAAAAGC
TTAAAAAATTACAATAATGAAAATAAAGTAAATAATGACATGGGTAAGAGTTCCGAAATAGAATCTTAGT
GTACAAAACAAAAATTGCATCATTAGAGATCCCCACATTCAAATATGTATCCGCTCATGAGACAATAACC
CTGATAAATGCTTCAATAATATTGAAAAAGGAAGAGTATGAGTATTCAACATTTCCGTGTCGCCCTTATT
CCCTTTTTTGCGGCATTTTGCCTTCCTGTTTTTGCTCACCCAGAAACGCTGGTGAAAGTAAAAGATGCTG
AAGATCAGTTGGGTGCACGAGTGGGTTACATCGAACTGGATCTCAACAGCGGTAAGATCCTTGAGAGTTT
TCGCCCCGAAGAACGTTTTCCAATGATGAGCACTTTTAAAGTTCTGCTATGTGGCGCGGTATTATCCCGT
ATTGACGCCGGGCAAGAGCAACTCGGTCGCCGCATACACTATTCTCAGAATGACTTGGTTGAGTACTCAC
CAGTCACAGAAAAGCATCTTACGGATGGCATGACAGTAAGAGAATTATGCAGTGCTGCCATAACCATGAG
TGATAACACTGCGGCCAACTTACTTCTGACAACGATCGGAGGACCGAAGGAGCTAACCGCTTTTTTGCAC
AACATGGGGGATCATGTAACTCGCCTTGATCGTTGGGAACCGGAGCTGAATGAAGCCATACCAAACGACG
AGCGTGACACCACGATGCCTGTAGCAATGGCAACAACGTTGCGCAAACTATTAACTGGCGAACTACTTAC
TCTAGCTTCCCGGCAACAATTAATAGACTGGATGGAGGCGGATAAAGTTGCAGGACCACTTCTGCGCTCG
GCCCTTCCGGCTGGCTGGTTTATTGCTGATAAATCTGGAGCCGGTGAGCGTGGGTCTCGCGGTATCATTG
CAGCACTGGGGCCAGATGGTAAGCCCTCCCGTATCGTAGTTATCTACACGACGGGGAGTCAGGCAACTAT
GGATGAACGAAATAGACAGATCGCTGAGATAGGTGCCTCACTGATTAAGCATTGGTAACTGTCAGACCAA
GTTTACTCATATATACTTTAGATTGATTTAAAACTTCATTTTTAATTTAAAAGGATCTAGGTGAAGATCC
TTTTTGATAATCTCATGACCAAAATCCCTTAACGTGAGTTTTCGTTCCACTGAGCGTCAGACCCCGTAGA
AAAGATCAAAGGATCTTCTTGAGATCCTTTTTTTCTGCGCGTAATCTGCTGCTTGCAAACAAAAAAACCA
CCGCTACCAGCGGTGGTTTGTTTGCCGGATCAAGAGCTACCAACTCTTTTTCCGAAGGTAACTGGCTTCA
GCAGAGCGCAGATACCAAATACTGTTCTTCTAGTGTAGCCGTAGTTAGGCCACCACTTCAAGAACTCTGT
AGCACCGCCTACATACCTCGCTCTGCTAATCCTGTTACCAGTGGCTGCTGCCAGTGGCGATAAGTCGTGT
CTTACCGGGTTGGACTCAAGACGATAGTTACCGGATAAGGCGCAGCGGTCGGGCTGAACGGGGGGTTCGT
GCACACAGCCCAGCTTGGAGCGAACGACCTACACCGAACTGAGATACCTACAGCGTGAGCTATGAGAAAG
CGCCACGCTTCCCGAAGGGAGAAAGGCGGACAGGTATCCGGTAAGCGGCAGGGTCGGAACAGGAGAGCGC
ACGAGGGAGCTTCCAGGGGGAAACGCCTGGTATCTTTATAGTCCTGTCGGGTTTCGCCACCTCTGACTTG
AGCGTCGATTTTTGTGATGCTCGTCAGGGGGGCGGAGCCTATGGAAAAACGCCAGCAACGCGGCCTTTTT
ACGGTTCCTGGCCTTTTGCTGGCCTTTTGCTCACATGTTCTTTCCTGCGTTATCCCCTGATTCTGTGGAT
AACCGTATTACCGCCTTTGAGTGAGCTGATACCGCTCGCCGCAGCCGAACGACCGAGCGCAGCGAGTCAG
TGAGCGAGGAAGCGGAAGAGCGCCCAATACGCAAACCGCCTCTCCCCGCGCGTTGGCCGATTCATTAATG
CAGCTGGCACGACAGGTTTCCCGACTGGAAAGCGGGCAGTGAGCGCAACGCAATTAATGTGAGTTAGCTC
ACTCATTAGGCACCCCAGGCTTTACACTTTATGCTTCCGGCTCGTATGTTGTGTGGAATTGTGAGCGGAT
AACAATTTCACACAGGAAACAGCTATGACCATGATTACGCCAAGCGCGCAATTAACCCTCACTAAAGGGA
ACAAAAGCTGGAGCTCCACCGCGGTGGCGGCCGCTCTAGAACTAGTGGATCCCCCGGGCTGCAGGAATTC
GATATCAAGCTTATCGATACCGTCGACCTCGAGAACACAACCCACAGCTACCACCATCAACAATATTTAT
ATATATAACGTACACATAGAAATCACACAAACAGAGTATTTATTCTTAACTACATGAACTACCATCAGAC
CGTCTGGGCCACTATATAATGTGCCATTCATAAACGTGATCACTTTACGTAGCAGGCAACCCCAGGTGAA
AATTTTTCAGCGAGCTGCCAGATTGTCAGGTGAAAAACTGAAAAAAACTTCTGGGCGATGAGCTTGTGGC
GGGAAATTAAGTATATAAAGCAGTTAGTTTCTTCTGCTTCTTGTGGTTCTGGGTATTCTTGTAATATTTG
GAAGAATAGAAAATCAAGACTACTGCCTTTCTTTTCATATTATAGAGGAAGAAATACGCACGAACACGAT
ATAGAGGTAAAGGTACCCAATTCGCCCTATAGTGAGTCGTATTACGCGCGCTCACTGGCCGTCGTTTTAC
AACGTCGTGACTGGGAAAACCCTGGCGTTACCCAACTTAATCGCCTTGCAGCACATCCCCCTTTCGCCAG
CTGGCGTAATAGCGAAGAGGCCCGCACCGATCGCCCTTCCCAACAGTTGCGCAGCCTGAATGGCGAATGG
[124 nt withheld, positions 3501-3624]
C
[91 nt withheld, positions 3626-3716]
A
[49 nt withheld, positions 3718-3766]
CCTTTGACGTTGGAGTCCACGTTCTTT
[37 nt withheld, positions 3794-3830]
ACCCTATCTCGGTCTATTCTTTTGATTTATAAGGGATTTTGCCGATTTCGGCCTATTGGTTAAAAAATGA
GCTGATTTAACAAAAATTTAACGCGAATTTTAACAAAATATTAACGCTTACAATTTCCTGATGCGGTATT
TTCTCCTTACGCATCTGTGCGGTATTTCACACCGCATAGGGTAATAACTGATATAATTAAATTGAAGCTC
TAATTTGTGAGTTTAGTATACATGCATTTACTTATAATACAGTTTTTTAGTTTTGCTGGCCGCATCTTCT
CAAATATGCTTCCCAGCCTGCTTTTCTGTAACGTTCACCCTCTACCTTAGCATCCCTTCCCTTTGCAAAT
AGTCCTCTTCCAACAATAATAATGTCAGATCCTGTAGAGACCACATCATCCACGGTTCTATACTGTTGAC
CCAATGCGTCTCCCTTGTCATCTAAACCCACACCGGGTGTCATAATCAACCAATCGTAACCTTCATCTCT
TCCACCCATGTCTCTTTGAGCAATAAAGCCGATAACAAAATCTTTGTCGCTCTTCGCAATGTCAACAGTA
CCCTTAGTATATTCTCCAGTAGATAGGGAGCCCTTGCATGACAATTCTGCTAACATCAAAAGGCCTCTAG
GTTCCTTTGTTACTTCTTCTGCCGCCTGCTTCAAACCGCTAACAATACCTGGGCCCACCACACCGTGTGC
ATTCGTAATGTCTGCCCATTCTGCTATTCTGTATACACCCGCAGAGTACTGCAATTTGACTGTATTACCA
ATGTCAGCAAATTTTCTGTCTTCGAAGAGTAAAAAATTGTACTTGGCGGATAATGCCTTTAGCGGCTTAA
CTGTGCCCTCCATGGAAAAATCAGTCAAGATATCCACATGTGTTTTTAGTAAACAAATTTTGGGACCTAA
TGCTTCAACTAACTCCAGTAATTCCTTGGTGGTACGAACATCCAATGAAGCACACAAGTTTGTTTGCTTT
TCGTGCATGATATTAAATAGCTTGGCAGCAACAGGACTAGGATGAGTAGCAGCACGTTCCTTATATGTAG
CTTTCGACATGATTTATCTTCGTTTCCTGCAGGTTTTTGTTCTGTGCAGTTGGGTTAAGAATACTGGGCA
ATTTCATGTTTCTTCAACACTACATATGCGTATATATACCAATCTAAGTCTGTGCTCCTTCCTTCGTTCT
TCCTTCTGTTCGGAGATTACCGAATCAAAAAAATTTCAAGGAAACCGAAATCAAAAAAAAGAATAAAAAA
AAAATGATGAATTGAAAAGGTGGTATGGTGCACTCTCAGTACAATCTGCTCTGATGCCGCATAGTTAAGC
CAGCCCCGACACCCGCCAACACCCGCTGACGCGCCCTGACGGGCTTGTCTGCTCCCGGCATCCGCTTACA
GACAAGCTGTGACCGTCTCCGGGAGCTGCATGTGTCAGAGGTTTTCACCGTCATCACCGAAACGCGCGA
