>Addgene plasmid #45341 | pGRB2.1 | addgene partial sequence | sequence record 64732 | M13pUC-fwd 5'-CCCAGTCACGACGTTGTAAAACG-3'
CGACTCACTATAGGGCGAATTGGGTACCTTTACCTCTATATCGTGTTCGTGCGTATTTCTTCCTCTATAA
TATGAAAAGAAAGGCAGTAGTCTTGATTTTCTATTCTTCCAAATATTACAAGAATACCCAGAACCACAAG
AAGCAGAAGAAACTAACTGCTTTATATACTTAATTTCCCGCCACAAGCTCATCGCCCAGAAGTTTTTTTC
AGTTTTTCACCTGACAATCTGGCAGCTCGCTGAAAAATTTTCACCTGGGGTTGCCTGCTACGTAAAGTGA
TCACGTTTATGAATGGCACATTATATAGTGGCCCAGACGGTCTGATGGTAGTTCATGTAGTTAAGAATAA
ATACTCTGTTTGTGTGATTTCTATGTGTACGTTATATATATAAATATTGTTGATGGTGGTAGCTGTGGGT
TGTGTTCTCGAGGTCGACGGTATCGATAAGCTTGATATCGAATTCCTGCAGCCCGGGGGATCCACTAGTT
CTAGAGCGGCCGCCACCGCGGTGGAGCTCCAGCTTTTGTTCCCTTTAGTGAGGGTTAATTGCGCGCTTGG
CGTAATCATGGTCATAGCTGTTTCCTGTGTGAAATTGTTATCCGCTCACAATTCCACACAACATACGAGC
CGGAAGCATAAAGTGTAAAGCCTGGGGTGCCTAATGAGTGAGCTAACTCACATTAATTGCGTTGCGCTCA
CTGCCCGCTTTCCAGTCGGGAAACCTGTCGTGCCAGCTGCATTAATGAATCGGCCAACGCGCGGGGAGAG
GCGGTTTGCGTATTGGGCGCTCTTCCGCTTCCTCGCTCACTGACTCGCTGCGCTCGGTCGTTCGGCTGCG
GCGAGCGGTATCAGCTCACTCAA
